>Addgene plasmid #185045 | pRAR092-L31 | addgene full sequence | sequence record 363347 | Addgene NGS Result
TGCCGCAAAAAAGGGAATAAGGGCGACACGGAAATGTTGAATACTCATACTCTTCCTTTTTCAATATTAT
TGAAGCATTTATCAGGGTTATTGTCTCATGAGCGGATACATATTTGAATGTATTTAGAAAAATAAACAAA
TAGGGGTTCCGCGCACATTTCCCCGAAAAGTGCCACCTGACGTCTAAGAAACCATTATTATCATGACATT
AACCTATAAAAATAGGCGTATCACGAGGCCCTTTCGTCTCGCGCGTTTCGGTGATGACGGTGAAAACCTC
TGACACATGCAGCTCCCGGAGACGGTCACAGCTTGTCTGTAAGCGGATGCCGGGAGCAGACAAGCCCGTC
AGGGCGCGTCAGCGGGTGTTGGCGGGTGTCGGGGCTGGCTTAACTATGCGGCATCAGAGCAGATTGTACT
GAGAGTGCACCATATGCGGTGTGAAATACCGCACAGATGCGTAAGGAGAAAATACCGCATCAGGCGCCAT
TCGCCATTCAGGCTGCGCAACTGTTGGGAAGGGCGATCGGTGCGGGCCTCTTCGCTATTACGCCAGCTGG
CGAAAGGGGGATGTGCTGCAAGGCGATTAAGTTGGGTAACGCCAGGGTTTTCCCAGTCACGACGTTGTAA
AACGACGGCCAGTAAGATCTCGGCTGAATTCTAAAGATCTCTGACAGCTAGCTCAGTCCTAGGTATAATG
CTAGCACGTCGACTCTCGAGTGAGATTGTTGACGGTACCGTATTTTGGATCTAGGAGGAAGGATCT
[210 nt withheld, positions 767-976]
TAAGAAGCTTGGGCCCGAACAAAAACTCATCTCAGAAGAGGATCTGAATAGCGCCGTCGACCATCATCAT
CATCATCATTGAGTTTAAACGGTCTCCAGCTTGGCTGTTTTGGCGGATGAGAGAAGATTTTCAGCCTGAT
ACAGATTAAATCAGAACGCAGAAGCGGTCTGATAAAACAGAATTTGCCTGGCGGCAGTAGCGCGGTGGTC
CCACCTGACCCCATGCCGAACTCAGAAGTGAAACGCCGTAGCGCCGATGGTAGTGTGGGGTCTCCCCATG
CGAGAGTAGGGAACTGCCAGGCATCAAATAAAACGAAAGGCTCAGTCGAAAGACTGGGCCTTTCGTTTTA
TCTGTTGTTTGTCGGTGAACTCTGAAAGGAGGAACTATATCCGGATCGAGATCCTCTAGAGTCGACCTGC
AGGCATGCAAGCTTGGCGTAATCATGGTCATAGCTGTTTCCTGTGTGAAATTGTTATCCGCTCACAATTC
CACACAACATACGAGCCGGAAGCATAAAGTGTAAAGCCTGGGGTGCCTAATGAGTGAGCTAACTCACATT
AATTGCGTTGCGCTCACTGCCCGCTTTCCAGTCGGGAAACCTGTCGTGCCAGCTGCATTAATGAATCGGC
CAACGCGCGGGGAGAGGCGGTTTGCGTATTGGGCGCTCTTCCGCTTCCTCGCTCACTGACTCGCTGCGCT
CGGTCGTTCGGCTGCGGCGAGCGGTATCAGCTCACTCAAAGGCGGTAATACGGTTATCCACAGAATCAGG
GGATAACGCAGGAAAGAACATGTGAGCAAAAGGCCAGCAAAGGCCAGGAACCGTAAAAAGGCCGCGTTGC
TGGCGTTTTTCCATAGGCTCCGCCCCCCTGACGAGCATCACAAAAATCGACGCTCAAGTCAGAGGTGGCG
AAACCCGACAGGACTATAAAGATACCAGGCGTTTCCCCCTGGAAGCTCCCTCGTGCGCTCTCCTGTTCCG
ACCCTGCCGCTTACCGGATACCTGTCCGCCTTTCTCCCTTCGGGAAGCGTGGCGCTTTCTCATAGCTCAC
GCTGTAGGTATCTCAGTTCGGTGTAGGTCGTTCGCTCCAAGCTGGGCTGTGTGCACGAACCCCCCGTTCA
GCCCGACCGCTGCGCCTTATCCGGTAACTATCGTCTTGAGTCCAACCCGGTAAGACACGACTTATCGCCA
CTGGCAGCAGCCACTGGTAACAGGATTAGCAGAGCGAGGTATGTAGGCGGTGCTACAGAGTTCTTGAAGT
GGTGGCCTAACTACGGCTACACTAGAAGAACAGTATTTGGTATCTGCGCTCTGCTGAAGCCAGTTACCTT
CGGAAAAAGAGTTGGTAGCTCTTGATCCGGCAAACAAACCACCGCTGGTAGCGGTGGTTTTTTTGTTTGC
AAGCAGCAGATTACGCGCAGAAAAAAAGGATCTCAAGAAGATCCTTTGATCTTTTCTACGGGGTCTGACG
CTCAGTGGAACGAAAACTCACGTTAAGGGATTTTGGTCATGAGATTATCAAAAAGGATCTTCACCTAGAT
CCTTTTAAATTAAAAATGAAGTTTTAAATCAATCTAAAGTATATATGAGTAAACTTGGTCTGACAGTTAC
CAATGCTTAATCAGTGAGGCACCTATCTCAGCGATCTGTCTATTTCGTTCATCCATAGTTGCCTGACTCC
CCGTCGTGTAGATAACTACGATACGGGAGGGCTTACCATCTGGCCCCAGTGCTGCAATGATACCGCGAGA
CCCACGCTCACCGGCTCCAGATTTATCAGCAATAAACCAGCCAGCCGGAAGGGCCGAGCGCAGAAGTGGT
CCTGCAACTTTATCCGCCTCCATCCAGTCTATTAATTGTTGCCGGGAAGCTAGAGTAAGTAGTTCGCCAG
TTAATAGTTTGCGCAACGTTGTTGCCATTGCTACAGGCATCGTGGTGTCACGCTCGTCGTTTGGTATGGC
TTCATTCAGCTCCGGTTCCCAACGATCAAGGCGAGTTACATGATCCCCCATGTTGTGCAAAAAAGCGGTT
AGCTCCTTCGGTCCTCCGATCGTTGTCAGAAGTAAGTTGGCCGCAGTGTTATCACTCATGGTTATGGCAG
CACTGCATAATTCTCTTACTGTCATGCCATCCGTAAGATGCTTTTCTGTGACTGGTGAGTACTCAACCAA
GTCATTCTGAGAATAGTGTATGCGGCGACCGAGTTGCTCTTGCCCGGCGTCAATACGGGATAATACCGCG
CCACATAGCAGAACTTTAAAAGTGCTCATCATTGGAAAACGTTCTTCGGGGCGAAAACTCTCAAGGATCT
TACCGCTGTTGAGATCCAGTTCGATGTAACCCACTCGTGCACCCAACTGATCTTCAGCATCTTTTACTTT
CACCAGCGTTTCTGGGTGAGCAAAAACAGGAAGGCAAAA
Features (pLannotate 1.2.2; 16 found; start..end, strand, type, name):
     49..153     -  promoter       AmpR promoter: bla
    248..283     +  CDS            rop (fragment): Rop protein, which maintains plasmids at low copy number; rop
    385..484     +  misc_feature   bom (fragment): basis of mobility region from pBR322
    490..643     -  CDS            lacZα (fragment): LacZα fragment of β-galactosidase; lacZ fragment
    672..705     +  promoter       J23119 promoter: bacterial promoter (Registry of Standard Biological Parts BBa J23119)
    767..976     +  CDS            rpmE (sequence withheld): RL31_ECOLI - Experimental evidence at protein level: Swiss-Prot protein existence level 1. Binds the 23S rRNA. From Escherichia coli (strain K12).
   1038..1055    +  CDS            capTEV™ (fragment): composite tag for in vivo biotinylation, TEV protease cleavage, and 6xHis tagging
   1162..1277    +  ncRNA          5S rRNA: Accession: RF00001 - 5S ribosomal RNA
   1281..1327    +  terminator     rrnB T1 terminator: transcription terminator T1 from the E. coli rrnB gene
   1376..1410    +  misc_feature   MCS (fragment): pUC18/19 multiple cloning site
   1447..1463    -  protein_bind   lac operator: The lac repressor binds to the lac operator to inhibit transcription in E. coli. This inhibition can be relieved by adding lactose or isopropyl-β-D-thiogalactopyranoside (IPTG). lac repressor encoded by lacI
   1471..1501    -  promoter       lac promoter: promoter for the E. coli lac operon
   1516..1537    -  protein_bind   CAP binding site: CAP binding activates transcription in the presence of cAMP. E. coli catabolite activator protein
   1550..1642    -  CDS            lacI (fragment): lac repressor; lacI; The lac repressor binds to the lac operator to inhibit transcription in E. coli. This inhibition can be relieved by adding lactose or isopropyl-β-D-thiogalactopyranoside (IPTG).
   1824..2412    -  rep_origin     ori: high-copy-number ColE1/pMB1/pBR322/pUC origin of replication
   2583..48      -  CDS            AmpR (across the origin): β-lactamase; bla; confers resistance to ampicillin, carbenicillin, and related antibiotics
