[The description below was written by a language model from this plasmid's Addgene catalogue record and pLannotate feature annotations shown in this document.]
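Description:
pRAR092-L31 is a small (about 3.4 kb) high-copy bacterial expression plasmid built on a ColE1-type backbone for constitutive production of the E. coli ribosomal protein L31 (rpmE, cloned from strain MG1655). It replicates from a ColE1/pMB1/pUC-family origin and is selected with ampicillin through a β-lactamase gene driven by its own bla promoter. The feature table also picks up short remnants typical of pUC/pBR322-derived backbones: fragments of rop, bom, lacZα and lacI, a partial multiple cloning site, and a lac promoter/operator/CAP site lying on the opposite strand to the insert. These appear to be backbone leftovers rather than functional parts of the expression unit.

According to the depositor's description, the expression cassette consists of a J23108 Anderson-series constitutive promoter (a variant noted as "speI"), the pHP14 stability hairpin, a strong ribosome binding site, the L31 coding region and the rrnB terminator. The hairpin at the 5′ end of the transcript is a standard device for protecting mRNA from degradation and giving more uniform expression. The automated annotation labels the promoter as J23119, the consensus member of the same closely related family, so the depositor's designation should be preferred. Downstream of the rpmE reading frame, the annotation finds a short hit to a tag-like sequence, followed by the 5S rRNA segment and T1 terminator of the rrnB region. The record does not describe any tag on L31. The associated work concerns zinc- and Zur-dependent regulation of L31 and its paralogue L31p, which suggests the plasmid serves to supply L31 in E. coli independently of its native regulation.
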