Addgene plasmid #185045: pRAR092-L31
Purpose: J23108(spel), pHP14 stability hairpin, strong RBS, L31 coding region, trrnB
Depositing lab: Julius Lucks. Depositing organization: Northwestern University. Publication: Zur and zinc increase expression of E. coli ribosomal protein L31 through RNA-mediated repression of the repressor L31p. Rasmussen RA, Wang S, Camarillo JM, Sosnowski V, Cho BK, Goo YA, Lucks JB, O'Halloran TV. Nucleic Acids Res. 2022 Dec 9;50(22):12739-12753. doi: 10.1093/nar/gkac1086. PubMed 36533433.
Backbone
  Vector backbone: ColE1
  Vector type: Bacterial Expression
Growth in bacteria
  Bacterial resistance: Ampicillin, 100 μg/mL
  Growth temperature: 37°C
  Growth strain: DH5alpha
  Copy number: High Copy
Gene/Insert
  Gene/Insert name: L31 (alt name: rpmE)
  Species: E. coli MG1655
  Cloning method: Gibson Cloning
Terms and licenses: Academic/Nonprofit Terms; Industry Terms: Not Available to Industry
How to cite: pRAR092-L31 was a gift from Julius Lucks (Addgene plasmid # 185045 ; http://n2t.net/addgene:185045 ; RRID:Addgene_185045)
